>Addgene plasmid #176871 | pMC-1-AtUbi10-6 | addgene full sequence | sequence record 348330 | Addgene NGS Result
GGTCTCAGGAGGTCGAGCTGCAGGTCAACGGATCAGGATATTCTTGTTTAAGATGTTGAACTCTATGGAG
GTTTGTATGAACTGATGATCTAGGACCGGATAAGTTCCCTTCTTCATAGCGAACTTATTCAAAGAATGTT
TTGTGTATCATTCTTGTTACATTGTTATTAATGAAAAAATATTATTGGTCATTGGACTGAACACGAGTGT
TAAATATGGACCAGGCCCCAAATAAGATCCATTGATATATGAATTAAATAACAAGAATAAATCGAGTCAC
CAAACCACTTGCCTTTTTTAACGAGACTTGTTCACCAACTTGATACAAAAGTCATTATCCTATGCAAATC
AATAATCATACAAAAATATCCAATAACACTAAAAAATTAAAAGAAATGGATAATTTCACAATATGTTATA
CGATAAAGAAGTTACTTTTCCAAGAAATTCACTGATTTTATAAGCCCACTTGCATTAGATAAATGGCAAA
AAAAAACAAAAAGGAAAAGAAATAAAGCACGAAGAATTCTAGAAAATACGAAATACGCTTCAATGCAGTG
GGACCCACGGTTCAATTATTGCCAATTTTCAGCTCCACCGTATATTTAAAAAATAAAACGATAATGCTAA
AAAAATATAAATCGTAACGATCGTTAAATCTCAACGGCTGGATCTTATGACGACCGTTAGAAATTGTGGT
TGTCGACGAGTCAGTAATAAACGGCGTCAAAGTGGTTGCAGCCGGCACACACGAGTCGTGTTTATCAACT
CAAAGCACAAATACTTTTCCTCAACCTAAAAATAAGGCAATTAGCCAAAAACAACTTTGCGTGTAAACAA
CGCTCAATACACGTGTCATTTTATTATTAGCTATTGCTTCACCGCCTTAGCTTTCTCGTGACCTAGTCGT
CCTCGTCTTTTCTTCTTCTTCTTCTATAAAACAATACCCAAAGAGCTCTTCTTCTTCACAATTCAGATTT
CAATTTCTCAAAATCTTAAAAACTTTCTCTCAATTCTCTCTACCGTGATCAAGGTAAATTTCTGTGTTCC
TTATTCTCTCAAAATCTTCGATTTTGTTTTCGTTCGATCCCAATTTCGTATATGTTCTTTGGTTTAGATT
CTGTTAATCTTAGATCGAACACGATTTTCTGGGTTTGATCGTTAGATATCATCTTAATTCTCGATTAGGG
TTTCATAGATATCATCCGATTTGTTCAAATAATTTGAGTTTTGTCGAATAATTACTCTTCGATTTGTGAT
TTCTATCTAGATCTGGTGTTAGTTTCTAGTTTGTGCGATCGAATTTGTCGATTAATCTGAGTTTTTCTGA
TTAACAGGAATGTGAGACCACGAAGTGGCTCTTCAGTGGACGAAAGGGCCTCGTGATACGCCTATTTTTA
TAGGTTAATGTCATGATAATAATGGTTTCTTAGACGTCAGGTGGCACTTTTCGGGGAAATGTGCGCGGAA
CCCCTATTTGTTTATTTTTCTAAATACATTCAAATATGTATCCGCTCATGAGACAATAACCCTGATAAAT
GCTTCAATAATATTGAAAAAGGAAGAGTATGCGCTCACGCAACTGGTCCAGAACCTTGACCGAACGCAGC
GGTGGTAACGGCGCAGTGGCGGTTTTCATGGCTTGTTATGACTGTTTTTTTTTGGGGTACAGTCTATGCC
TCGGGCATCCAAGCAGCAAGCGCGTTACGCCGTGGGTCGATGTTTGATGTTATGGAGCAGCAACGATGTT
ACGCAGCAGGGCAGTCGCCCTAAAACAAAGTTAAACATCATGAGGGAAGCGGTGATCGCCGAAGTATCGA
CTCAACTATCAGAGGTAGTTGGCGTCATCGAGCGCCATCTCGAACCGACGTTGCTGGCCGTACATTTGTA
CGGCTCCGCAGTGGATGGCGGCCTGAAGCCACACAGCGATATTGATTTGCTGGTTACGGTGACCGTAAGG
CTTGATGAAACAACGCGGCGAGCTTTGATCAACGACCTTTTGGAAACTTCGGCTTCCCCTGGAGAGAGCG
AGATTCTCCGCGCTGTAGAAGTCACCATTGTTGTGCACGACGACATCATTCCGTGGCGTTATCCAGCTAA
GCGCGAACTGCAATTTGGAGAATGGCAGCGCAATGACATTCTTGCAGGTATCTTCGAGCCAGCCACGATC
GACATTGATCTGGCTATCTTGCTGACAAAAGCAAGAGAACATAGCGTTGCCTTGGTAGGTCCAGCGGCGG
AGGAACTCTTTGATCCGGTTCCTGAACAGGATCTATTTGAGGCGCTAAATGAAACCTTAACGCTATGGAA
CTCGCCGCCCGACTGGGCTGGCGATGAGCGAAATGTAGTGCTTACGTTGTCCCGCATTTGGTACAGCGCA
GTAACCGGCAAAATCGCGCCGAAGGATGTCGCTGCCGACTGGGCAATGGAGCGCCTGCCGGCCCAGTATC
AGCCCGTCATACTTGAAGCTAGACAGGCTTATCTTGGACAAGAAGAAGATCGCTTGGCCTCGCGCGCAGA
TCAGTTGGAAGAATTTGTCCATTACGTAAAAGGCGAGATCACCAAGGTAGTCGGCAAATAACTGTCAGAC
CAAGTTTACTCATATATACTTTAGATTGATTTAAAACTTCATTTTTAATTTAAAAGGATCTAGGTGAAGA
TCCTTTTTGATAATCTCATGACCAAAATCCCTTAACGTGAGTTTTCGTTCCACTGAGCGTCAGACCCCGT
AGAAAAGATCAAAGGATCTTCTTGAGATCCTTTTTTTCTGCGCGTAATCTGCTGCTTGCAAACAAAAAAA
CCACCGCTACCAGCGGTGGTTTGTTTGCCGGATCAAGAGCTACCAACTCTTTTTCCGAAGGTAACTGGCT
TCAGCAGAGCGCAGATACCAAATACTGTTCTTCTAGTGTAGCCGTAGTTAGGCCACCACTTCAAGAACTC
TGTAGCACCGCCTACATACCTCGCTCTGCTAATCCTGTTACCAGTGGCTGCTGCCAGTGGCGATAAGTCG
TGTCTTACCGGGTTGGACTCAAGACGATAGTTACCGGATAAGGCGCAGCGGTCGGGCTGAACGGGGGGTT
CGTGCACACAGCCCAGCTTGGAGCGAACGACCTACACCGAACTGAGATACCTACAGCGTGAGCTATGAGA
AAGCGCCACGCTTCCCGAAGGGAGAAAGGCGGACAGGTATCCGGTAAGCGGCAGGGTCGGAACAGGAGAG
CGCACGAGGGAGCTTCCAGGGGGAAACGCCTGGTATCTTTATAGTCCTGTCGGGTTTCGCCACCTCTGAC
TTGAGCGTCGATTTTTGTGATGCTCGTCAGGGGGGCGGAGCCTATGGAAAAACGCCAGCAACGCGGCCTT
TTTACGGTTCCTGGCCTTTTGCTGGCCTTTTGCTCACATGTTCTTTCCTGCGTTATCCCCTGATTCTGTG
GATAACCGTATTACCGCCTTTGAGTGAGCTGATACCGCTCGCCGCAGCCGAACGACCGAGCGCAGCGAGT
CAGTGAGCGAGGAAGCGGAAGAGCGCCCAATACGCAAACCGCCTCTCCCCGCGCGTTGGCCGATTCATTA
ATCACTCTGT
Features (pLannotate 1.2.2; 6 found; start..end, strand, type, name):
   1464..1568    +  promoter       AmpR promoter: bla
   1559..1639    -  CDS            int (fragment): INT2_ECOLX - Protein inferred from homology: Swiss-Prot protein existence level 3. Putative integrase believed to be involved in the insertion of antibiotic resistance genes into plasmids and transposons. From Escherichia coli.
   1727..1783    +  CDS            GmR (fragment): gentamycin acetyltransferase; aacC1; confers resistance to gentamycin
   1790..2578    +  CDS            aadA: S3AD_ECOLX - Experimental evidence at protein level: Swiss-Prot protein existence level 1. Mediates bacterial resistance to the antibiotics streptomycin and spectinomycin. From Escherichia coli.
   2752..3340    +  rep_origin     ori: high-copy-number ColE1/pMB1/pBR322/pUC origin of replication
   3523..3572    +  CDS            lacI (fragment): lac repressor; lacI; The lac repressor binds to the lac operator to inhibit transcription in E. coli. This inhibition can be relieved by adding lactose or isopropyl-β-D-thiogalactopyranoside (IPTG).
