[The description below was written by a language model from this plasmid's Addgene catalogue record and pLannotate feature annotations shown in this document.]
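Description:
pMC-1-AtUbi10-6 is a MoClo (modular Golden Gate cloning) Level 0 part plasmid built on the pICH41295 backbone, a standard acceptor used to store individual promoter modules. It carries a wild-type Arabidopsis thaliana ubiquitin promoter as its insert. The plasmid name and insert field call this AtUbi10, whereas the purpose line reads "AtUbi1"; the record does not resolve this discrepancy, though the name and gene field both point to the Ubi10 promoter. Although catalogued as a plant expression vector, a Level 0 plasmid is not itself an expression construct. It is a donor of a single regulatory part, which is released by Type IIS restriction digestion and assembled with coding sequences and terminators into higher-level transcription units, and ultimately into plant transformation vectors. The specific cloning sites and fusion overhangs are not recorded.

The automated feature table for the 3,580 nt sequence annotates only backbone elements. These include a high-copy ColE1/pUC-type origin for propagation in E. coli and an aadA gene conferring spectinomycin/streptomycin resistance, consistent with the listed spectinomycin selection. An AmpR (bla) promoter lies upstream and probably drives the marker. Short fragments of an integron integrase, a gentamicin acetyltransferase and lacI are also detected; these appear to be non-functional remnants of the resistance cassette's origin and of the backbone's construction. The promoter insert is not annotated and presumably lies in the roughly 1.4 kb unannotated region at the start of the record. Ubiquitin promoters of this type are generally used for strong constitutive expression in plants, and the associated publication concerns transformation methods for Nicotiana benthamiana, including Agrobacterium co-culture.
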