Addgene plasmid #176871: pMC-1-AtUbi10-6
Purpose: MoClo Level 0 plasmid, contains AtUbi1 promoter
Depositing lab: Daniel Voytas. Depositing organization: University of Minnesota. Publication: Direct delivery and fast-treated Agrobacterium co-culture (Fast-TrACC) plant transformation methods for Nicotiana benthamiana. Cody JP, Maher MF, Nasti RA, Starker CG, Chamness JC, Voytas DF. Nat Protoc. 2022 Oct 17. pii: 10.1038/s41596-022-00749-9. doi: 10.1038/s41596-022-00749-9. PubMed 36253612.
Backbone
  Vector backbone: plCH41295
  Vector type: Plant Expression
Growth in bacteria
  Bacterial resistance: Spectinomycin, 50 μg/mL
  Growth temperature: 37°C
  Growth strain: DH5alpha
  Copy number: High Copy
Gene/Insert
  Gene/Insert name: AtUbi10
  Species: A. thaliana (mustard weed)
  Mutation: WT
  Cloning method: Restriction Enzyme; 5′ cloning site Unknown (unknown if destroyed); 3′ cloning site Unknown (unknown if destroyed)
Terms and licenses: Academic/Nonprofit Terms; Industry Terms: Not Available to Industry
Depositor comments: MoClo compatible
How to cite: pMC-1-AtUbi10-6 was a gift from Daniel Voytas (Addgene plasmid # 176871 ; http://n2t.net/addgene:176871 ; RRID:Addgene_176871)
